Addgene plasmid #157980: pAWp40
Purpose: (Empty Backbone) pFUGW-EFSp-BFP-{SbfI}
Depositing lab: Alan Siu Lun Wong. Depositing organization: University of Hong Kong. Publication: A Three-Way Combinatorial CRISPR Screen for Analyzing Interactions among Druggable Targets. Zhou P, Chan BKC, Wan YK, Yuen CTL, Choi GCG, Li X, Tong CSW, Zhong SSW, Sun J, Bao Y, Mak SYL, Chow MZY, Khaw JV, Leung SY, Zheng Z, Cheung LWT, Tan K, Wong KH, Chan HYE, Wong ASL. Cell Rep. 2020 Aug 11;32(6):108020. doi: 10.1016/j.celrep.2020.108020. PubMed 32783942.
Backbone
  Vector backbone: pFUGW
  Vector type: Lentiviral
  Selectable markers: Zeocin
Growth in bacteria
  Bacterial resistance: Ampicillin, 100 μg/mL
  Growth temperature: 37°C
  Growth strain: NEB Stable
  Copy number: High Copy
Terms and licenses: Academic/Nonprofit Terms; Industry Terms: Not Available to Industry
How to cite: pAWp40 was a gift from Alan Siu Lun Wong (Addgene plasmid # 157980 ; http://n2t.net/addgene:157980 ; RRID:Addgene_157980)
