[The description below was written by a language model from this plasmid's Addgene catalogue record and pLannotate feature annotations shown in this document.]
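Description:
pAWp40 is an empty lentiviral backbone derived from pFUGW, summarised in its record as pFUGW-EFSp-BFP-{SbfI}. It is propagated in E. coli through a high-copy ColE1/pUC-type origin with ampicillin resistance (AmpR under its own bla promoter). It also carries an f1 phage origin. Outside the viral region, an SV40 promoter/EM7 promoter–BleoR–SV40 poly(A) cassette provides the Zeocin marker listed in the catalogue. Because this cassette lies downstream of the 3' LTR, it is a feature of the plasmid rather than of the packaged provirus.

The transfer cassette follows a third-generation-style layout. A CMV enhancer/promoter drives a truncated HIV-1 5' LTR, so genomic RNA can be produced in packaging cells. This is followed by the Ψ packaging signal with a gag fragment, the Rev response element for Rev-dependent nuclear export, and the cPPT/CTS. The internal expression unit uses the short EF-1α core promoter (EFS) to drive TagBFP, a monomeric blue fluorescent protein that marks transduced cells. A short multiple-cloning-site fragment sits directly after the reporter, which is presumably where the SbfI cloning site named in the purpose field lies, although the feature table does not annotate the site explicitly. Next come a WPRE to enhance transcript expression, a second truncated LTR and a bGH polyadenylation signal.

No insert is present. The associated publication concerns three-way combinatorial CRISPR screening, which suggests the vector is a recipient for cloned cassettes delivered alongside a BFP reporter. The record does not state what is meant to be inserted.
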