Features (pLannotate 1.2.2; 30 found; start..end, strand, type, name):
      1..380     +  enhancer       CMV enhancer: human cytomegalovirus immediate early enhancer
    381..580     +  promoter       CMV promoter: human cytomegalovirus (CMV) immediate early promoter
    598..778     +  LTR            5' LTR (truncated): truncated 5' long terminal repeat (LTR) from HIV-1
    825..950     +  misc_feature   HIV-1 Ψ: packaging signal of human immunodeficiency virus type 1
    934..1297    +  CDS            HIV-1 gag (fragment): gag protein from human immunodeficiency virus 1; gag
   1443..1676    +  misc_feature   RRE: The Rev response element (RRE) of HIV-1 allows for Rev-dependent mRNA export from the nucleus to the cytoplasm.
   2053..2153    +  CDS            Rev (fragment): human immunodeficiency virus 1 (HIV-1) Rev protein; rev; enhances nuclear export of unspliced and incompletely spliced viral mRNAs
   2203..2320    +  misc_feature   cPPT/CTS: central polypurine tract and central termination sequence of HIV-1
   2390..2601    +  promoter       EF-1α core promoter: core promoter for human elongation factor EF-1α
   2631..3320    +  CDS            TagBFP: TagBFP is a basic (constitutively fluorescent) blue fluorescent protein published in 2008, derived from Entacmaea quadricolor. It is reported to be a very rapidly-maturing monomer with very low acid sensitivity.
   3335..3354    +  misc_feature   MCS (fragment): pBluescript multiple cloning site
   3354..3942    +  misc_feature   WPRE: woodchuck hepatitis virus posttranscriptional regulatory element
   3879..4460    +  CDS            nef (fragment): NEF_HV1H2 - Experimental evidence at protein level: Swiss-Prot protein existence level 1. Extracellular Nef protein targets CD4(+) T-lymphocytes for apoptosis by interacting with CXCR4 surface receptors. From Human immunodeficiency virus type 1 group M subtype B (isolate HXB2) (HIV-1).
   4467..4647    +  LTR            5' LTR (truncated): truncated 5' long terminal repeat (LTR) from HIV-1
   4679..4903    +  polyA_signal   bGH poly(A) signal: bovine growth hormone polyadenylation signal
   4907..4928    +  promoter       SV40 promoter (fragment): SV40 enhancer and early promoter
   4949..5377    +  rep_origin     f1 ori (sequence partly withheld): f1 bacteriophage origin of replication; arrow indicates direction of (+) strand synthesis
   5391..5720    +  promoter       SV40 promoter: SV40 enhancer and early promoter
   5768..5815    +  promoter       EM7 promoter: synthetic bacterial promoter&nbsp
   5834..6208    +  CDS            BleoR: antibiotic-binding protein; Sh ble from Streptoalloteichus hindustanus; confers resistance to bleomycin, phleomycin, and Zeocin™
   6218..6343    +  CDS            ble (fragment): BLE_KLEPN - Experimental evidence at protein level: Swiss-Prot protein existence level 1. Binding protein with a strong affinity to the bleomycin family of antibiotics. Binds to CL990; an antimitotic-antibiotic compound. From Klebsiella pneumoniae.
   6338..6459    +  polyA_signal   SV40 poly(A) signal: SV40 polyadenylation signal
   6532..6548    -  protein_bind   lac operator: The lac repressor binds to the lac operator to inhibit transcription in E. coli. This inhibition can be relieved by adding lactose or isopropyl-β-D-thiogalactopyranoside (IPTG). lac repressor encoded by lacI
   6556..6586    -  promoter       lac promoter: promoter for the E. coli lac operon
   6601..6622    -  protein_bind   CAP binding site: CAP binding activates transcription in the presence of cAMP. E. coli catabolite activator protein
   6635..6727    -  CDS            lacI (fragment): lac repressor; lacI; The lac repressor binds to the lac operator to inhibit transcription in E. coli. This inhibition can be relieved by adding lactose or isopropyl-β-D-thiogalactopyranoside (IPTG).
   6910..7498    -  rep_origin     ori: high-copy-number ColE1/pMB1/pBR322/pUC origin of replication
   7669..8529    -  CDS            AmpR: β-lactamase; bla; confers resistance to ampicillin, carbenicillin, and related antibiotics
   8530..8634    -  promoter       AmpR promoter: bla
   8693..8745    -  misc_feature   bom (fragment): basis of mobility region from pBR322
>Addgene plasmid #157980 | pAWp40 | addgene full sequence | sequence record 314911 | Addgene NGS Result
GACATTGATTATTGACTAGTTATTAATAGTAATCAATTACGGGGTCATTAGTTCATAGCCCATATATGGA
GTTCCGCGTTACATAACTTACGGTAAATGGCCCGCCTGGCTGACCGCCCAACGACCCCCGCCCATTGACG
TCAATAATGACGTATGTTCCCATAGTAACGCCAATAGGGACTTTCCATTGACGTCAATGGGTGGAGTATT
TACGGTAAACTGCCCACTTGGCAGTACATCAAGTGTATCATATGCCAAGTACGCCCCCTATTGACGTCAA
TGACGGTAAATGGCCCGCCTGGCATTATGCCCAGTACATGACCTTATGGGACTTTCCTACTTGGCAGTAC
ATCTACGTATTAGTCATCGCTATTACCATGGTGATGCGGTTTTGGCAGTACATCAATGGGCGTGGATAGC
GGTTTGACTCACGGGGATTTCCAAGTCTCCACCCCATTGACGTCAATGGGAGTTTGTTTTGGCACCAAAA
TCAACGGGACTTTCCAAAATGTCGTAACAACTCCGCCCCATTGACGCAAATGGGCGGTAGGCGTGTACGG
TGGGAGGTCTATATAAGCAGCGCGTTTTGCCTGTACTGGGTCTCTCTGGTTAGACCAGATCTGAGCCTGG
GAGCTCTCTGGCTAACTAGGGAACCCACTGCTTAAGCCTCAATAAAGCTTGCCTTGAGTGCTTCAAGTAG
TGTGTGCCCGTCTGTTGTGTGACTCTGGTAACTAGAGATCCCTCAGACCCTTTTAGTCAGTGTGGAAAAT
CTCTAGCAGTGGCGCCCGAACAGGGACTTGAAAGCGAAAGGGAAACCAGAGGAGCTCTCTCGACGCAGGA
CTCGGCTTGCTGAAGCGCGCACGGCAAGAGGCGAGGGGCGGCGACTGGTGAGTACGCCAAAAATTTTGAC
TAGCGGAGGCTAGAAGGAGAGAGATGGGTGCGAGAGCGTCAGTATTAAGCGGGGGAGAATTAGATCGCGA
TGGGAAAAAATTCGGTTAAGGCCAGGGGGAAAGAAAAAATATAAATTAAAACATATAGTATGGGCAAGCA
GGGAGCTAGAACGATTCGCAGTTAATCCTGGCCTGTTAGAAACATCAGAAGGCTGTAGACAAATACTGGG
ACAGCTACAACCATCCCTTCAGACAGGATCAGAAGAACTTAGATCATTATATAATACAGTAGCAACCATC
TATTGTGTGCATCAAAGGATAGAGATAAAAGACACCAAGGAAGCTTTAGACAAGATAGAGGAAGAGCAAA
ACAAAAGTAAGACCACCGCACAGCAAGCGGCCGCTGATCTTCAGACCTGGAGGAGGAGATATGAGGGACA
ATTGGAGAAGTGAATTATATAAATATAAAGTAGTAAAAATTGAACCATTAGGAGTAGCACCCACCAAGGC
AAAGAGAAGAGTGGTGCAGAGAGAAAAAAGAGCAGTGGGAATAGGAGCTTTGTTCCTTGGGTTCTTGGGA
GCAGCAGGAAGCACTATGGGCGCAGCGTCAATGACGCTGACGGTACAGGCCAGACAATTATTGTCTGGTA
TAGTGCAGCAGCAGAACAATTTGCTGAGGGCTATTGAGGCGCAACAGCATCTGTTGCAACTCACAGTCTG
GGGCATCAAGCAGCTCCAGGCAAGAATCCTGGCTGTGGAAAGATACCTAAAGGATCAACAGCTCCTGGGG
ATTTGGGGTTGCTCTGGAAAACTCATTTGCACCACTGCTGTGCCTTGGAATGCTAGTTGGAGTAATAAAT
CTCTGGAACAGATTTGGAATCACACGACCTGGATGGAGTGGGACAGAGAAATTAACAATTACACAAGCTT
AATACACTCCTTAATTGAAGAATCGCAAAACCAGCAAGAAAAGAATGAACAAGAATTATTGGAATTAGAT
AAATGGGCAAGTTTGTGGAATTGGTTTAACATAACAAATTGGCTGTGGTATATAAAATTATTCATAATGA
TAGTAGGAGGCTTGGTAGGTTTAAGAATAGTTTTTGCTGTACTTTCTATAGTGAATAGAGTTAGGCAGGG
ATATTCACCATTATCGTTTCAGACCCACCTCCCAACCCCGAGGGGACCCGACAGGCCCGAAGGAATAGAA
GAAGAAGGTGGAGAGAGAGACAGAGACAGATCCATTCGATTAGTGAACGGATCGGCACTGCGTGCGCCAA
TTCTGCAGACAAATGGCAGTATTCATCCACAATTTTAAAAGAAAAGGGGGGATTGGGGGGTACAGTGCAG
GGGAAAGAATAGTAGACATAATAGCAACAGACATACAAACTAAAGAATTACAAAAACAAATTACAAAAAT
TCAAAATTTTCGGGTTTATTACAGGGACAGCAGAGATCCAGTTTGGTTAATTAATCGAGTGGCTCCGGTG
CCCGTCAGTGGGCAGAGCGCACATCGCCCACAGTCCCCGAGAAGTTGGGGGGAGGGGTCGGCAATTGAAC
CGGTGCCTAGAGAAGGTGGCGCGGGGTAAACTGGGAAAGTGATGTCGTGTACTGGCTCCGCCTTTTTCCC
GAGGGTGGGGGAGAACCGTATATAAGTGCAGTAGTCGCCGTGAACGTTCTTTTTCGCAACGGGTTTGCCG
CCAGAACACAGGTGTCGTGACGCGGGATCTAGAGGCCACCATGAGCGAGCTGATTAAGGAGAACATGCAC
ATGAAACTCTATATGGAAGGAACTGTGGACAACCACCATTTTAAATGTACCAGTGAGGGAGAGGGCAAGC
CCTACGAGGGTACACAAACTATGCGCATTAAAGTGGTCGAGGGCGGCCCTCTCCCCTTCGCCTTCGACAT
CCTGGCTACTAGCTTCCTCTACGGCAGCAAGACCTTCATCAACCACACCCAGGGCATCCCCGACTTCTTC
AAGCAGTCCTTCCCTGAGGGCTTCACATGGGAGAGAGTCACCACATACGAAGACGGGGGCGTGCTGACCG
CTACCCAGGACACCAGCCTCCAGGACGGCTGCCTCATCTACAACGTCAAGATCAGAGGGGTGAACTTCAC
ATCCAACGGCCCTGTGATGCAGAAGAAAACACTCGGCTGGGAGGCCTTCACCGAGACGCTGTACCCCGCT
GACGGCGGCCTGGAAGGCAGAAACGACATGGCCCTGAAGCTCGTGGGCGGGAGCCATCTGATCGCAAACA
TCAAGACCACATATAGATCCAAGAAACCCGCTAAGAACCTCAAGATGCCTGGCGTCTACTATGTGGACTA
CAGACTGGAAAGAATCAAGGAGGCCAACAACGAGACCTACGTCGAGCAGCACGAGGTGGCAGTGGCCAGA
TACTGCGACCTCCCTAGCAAACTGGGGCACTAATAGCCTGCAGGCGATATCAAGCTTATCGATAATCAAC
CTCTGGATTACAAAATTTGTGAAAGATTGACTGGTATTCTTAACTATGTTGCTCCTTTTACGCTATGTGG
ATACGCTGCTTTAATGCCTTTGTATCATGCTATTGCTTCCCGTATGGCTTTCATTTTCTCCTCCTTGTAT
AAATCCTGGTTGCTGTCTCTTTATGAGGAGTTGTGGCCCGTTGTCAGGCAACGTGGCGTGGTGTGCACTG
TGTTTGCTGACGCAACCCCCACTGGTTGGGGCATTGCCACCACCTGTCAGCTCCTTTCCGGGACTTTCGC
TTTCCCCCTCCCTATTGCCACGGCGGAACTCATCGCCGCCTGCCTTGCCCGCTGCTGGACAGGGGCTCGG
CTGTTGGGCACTGACAATTCCGTGGTGTTGTCGGGGAAATCATCGTCCTTTCCTTGGCTGCTCGCCTGTG
TTGCCACCTGGATTCTGCGCGGGACGTCCTTCTGCTACGTCCCTTCGGCCCTCAATCCAGCGGACCTTCC
TTCCCGCGGCCTGCTGCCGGCTCTGCGGCCTCTTCCGCGTCTTCGCCTTCGCCCTCAGACGAGTCGGATC
TCCCTTTGGGCCGCCTCCCCGCATCGATACCGTCGACCTCGAGACCTAGAAAAACATGGAGCAATCACAA
GTAGCAATACAGCAGCTACCAATGCTGATTGTGCCTGGCTAGAAGCACAAGAGGAGGAGGAGGTGGGTTT
TCCAGTCACACCTCAGGTACCTTTAAGACCAATGACTTACAAGGCAGCTGTAGATCTTAGCCACTTTTTA
AAAGAAAAGGGGGGACTGGAAGGGCTAATTCACTCCCAACGAAGACAAGATATCCTTGATCTGTGGATCT
ACCACACACAAGGCTACTTCCCTGATTGGCAGAACTACACACCAGGGCCAGGGATCAGATATCCACTGAC
CTTTGGATGGTGCTACAAGCTAGTACCAGTTGAGCAAGAGAAGGTAGAAGAAGCCAATGAAGGAGAGAAC
ACCCGCTTGTTACACCCTGTGAGCCTGCATGGGATGGATGACCCGGAGAGAGAAGTATTAGAGTGGAGGT
TTGACAGCCGCCTAGCATTTCATCACATGGCCCGAGAGCTGCATCCGGACTGTACTGGGTCTCTCTGGTT
AGACCAGATCTGAGCCTGGGAGCTCTCTGGCTAACTAGGGAACCCACTGCTTAAGCCTCAATAAAGCTTG
CCTTGAGTGCTTCAAGTAGTGTGTGCCCGTCTGTTGTGTGACTCTGGTAACTAGAGATCCCTCAGACCCT
TTTAGTCAGTGTGGAAAATCTCTAGCAGGGCCCGTTTAAACCCGCTGATCAGCCTCGACTGTGCCTTCTA
GTTGCCAGCCATCTGTTGTTTGCCCCTCCCCCGTGCCTTCCTTGACCCTGGAAGGTGCCACTCCCACTGT
CCTTTCCTAATAAAATGAGGAAATTGCATCGCATTGTCTGAGTAGGTGTCATTCTATTCTGGGGGGTGGG
GTGGGGCAGGACAGCAAGGGGGAGGATTGGGAAGACAATAGCAGGCATGCTGGGGATGCGGTGGGCTCTA
TGGCTTCTGAGGCGGAAAGAACCAGCTGGGGCTCTAGGGGGTATCCCC
[124 nt withheld, positions 4949-5072]
C
[91 nt withheld, positions 5074-5164]
A
[49 nt withheld, positions 5166-5214]
CCTTTGACGTTGGAGTCCACGTTCTTT
[37 nt withheld, positions 5242-5278]
ACCCTATCTCGGTCTATTCTTTTGATTTATAAGGGATTTTGCCGATTTCGGCCTATTGGTTAAAAAATGA
GCTGATTTAACAAAAATTTAACGCGAATTAATTCTGTGGAATGTGTGTCAGTTAGGGTGTGGAAAGTCCC
CAGGCTCCCCAGCAGGCAGAAGTATGCAAAGCATGCATCTCAATTAGTCAGCAACCAGGTGTGGAAAGTC
CCCAGGCTCCCCAGCAGGCAGAAGTATGCAAAGCATGCATCTCAATTAGTCAGCAACCATAGTCCCGCCC
CTAACTCCGCCCATCCCGCCCCTAACTCCGCCCAGTTCCGCCCATTCTCCGCCCCATGGCTGACTAATTT
TTTTTATTTATGCAGAGGCCGAGGCCGCCTCTGCCTCTGAGCTATTCCAGAAGTAGTGAGGAGGCTTTTT
TGGAGGCCTAGGCTTTTGCAAAAAGCTCCCGGGAGCTTGTATATCCATTTTCGGATCTGATCAGCACGTG
TTGACAATTAATCATCGGCATAGTATATCGGCATAGTATAATACGACAAGGTGAGGAACTAAACCATGGC
CAAGTTGACCAGTGCCGTTCCGGTGCTCACCGCGCGCGACGTCGCCGGAGCGGTCGAGTTCTGGACCGAC
CGGCTCGGGTTCTCCCGGGACTTCGTGGAGGACGACTTCGCCGGTGTGGTCCGGGACGACGTGACCCTGT
TCATCAGCGCGGTCCAGGACCAGGTGGTGCCGGACAACACCCTGGCCTGGGTGTGGGTGCGCGGCCTGGA
CGAGCTGTACGCCGAGTGGTCGGAGGTCGTGTCCACGAACTTCCGGGACGCCTCCGGGCCGGCCATGACC
GAGATCGGCGAGCAGCCGTGGGGGCGGGAGTTCGCCCTGCGCGACCCGGCCGGCAACTGCGTGCACTTCG
TGGCCGAGGAGCAGGACTGACACGTGCTACGAGATTTCGATTCCACCGCCGCCTTCTATGAAAGGTTGGG
CTTCGGAATCGTTTTCCGGGACGCCGGCTGGATGATCCTCCAGCGCGGGGATCTCATGCTGGAGTTCTTC
GCCCACCCCAACTTGTTTATTGCAGCTTATAATGGTTACAAATAAAGCAATAGCATCACAAATTTCACAA
ATAAAGCATTTTTTTCACTGCATTCTAGTTGTGGTTTGTCCAAACTCATCAATGTATCTTATCATGTCTG
TATACCGTCGACCTCTAGCTAGAGCTTGGCGTAATCATGGTCATAGCTGTTTCCTGTGTGAAATTGTTAT
CCGCTCACAATTCCACACAACATACGAGCCGGAAGCATAAAGTGTAAAGCCTGGGGTGCCTAATGAGTGA
GCTAACTCACATTAATTGCGTTGCGCTCACTGCCCGCTTTCCAGTCGGGAAACCTGTCGTGCCAGCTGCA
TTAATGAATCGGCCAACGCGCGGGGAGAGGCGGTTTGCGTATTGGGCGCTCTTCCGCTTCCTCGCTCACT
GACTCGCTGCGCTCGGTCGTTCGGCTGCGGCGAGCGGTATCAGCTCACTCAAAGGCGGTAATACGGTTAT
CCACAGAATCAGGGGATAACGCAGGAAAGAACATGTGAGCAAAAGGCCAGCAAAAGGCCAGGAACCGTAA
AAAGGCCGCGTTGCTGGCGTTTTTCCATAGGCTCCGCCCCCCTGACGAGCATCACAAAAATCGACGCTCA
AGTCAGAGGTGGCGAAACCCGACAGGACTATAAAGATACCAGGCGTTTCCCCCTGGAAGCTCCCTCGTGC
GCTCTCCTGTTCCGACCCTGCCGCTTACCGGATACCTGTCCGCCTTTCTCCCTTCGGGAAGCGTGGCGCT
TTCTCATAGCTCACGCTGTAGGTATCTCAGTTCGGTGTAGGTCGTTCGCTCCAAGCTGGGCTGTGTGCAC
GAACCCCCCGTTCAGCCCGACCGCTGCGCCTTATCCGGTAACTATCGTCTTGAGTCCAACCCGGTAAGAC
ACGACTTATCGCCACTGGCAGCAGCCACTGGTAACAGGATTAGCAGAGCGAGGTATGTAGGCGGTGCTAC
AGAGTTCTTGAAGTGGTGGCCTAACTACGGCTACACTAGAAGAACAGTATTTGGTATCTGCGCTCTGCTG
AAGCCAGTTACCTTCGGAAAAAGAGTTGGTAGCTCTTGATCCGGCAAACAAACCACCGCTGGTAGCGGTG
GTTTTTTTGTTTGCAAGCAGCAGATTACGCGCAGAAAAAAAGGATCTCAAGAAGATCCTTTGATCTTTTC
TACGGGGTCTGACGCTCAGTGGAACGAAAACTCACGTTAAGGGATTTTGGTCATGAGATTATCAAAAAGG
ATCTTCACCTAGATCCTTTTAAATTAAAAATGAAGTTTTAAATCAATCTAAAGTATATATGAGTAAACTT
GGTCTGACAGTTACCAATGCTTAATCAGTGAGGCACCTATCTCAGCGATCTGTCTATTTCGTTCATCCAT
AGTTGCCTGACTCCCCGTCGTGTAGATAACTACGATACGGGAGGGCTTACCATCTGGCCCCAGTGCTGCA
ATGATACCGCGAGACCCACGCTCACCGGCTCCAGATTTATCAGCAATAAACCAGCCAGCCGGAAGGGCCG
AGCGCAGAAGTGGTCCTGCAACTTTATCCGCCTCCATCCAGTCTATTAATTGTTGCCGGGAAGCTAGAGT
AAGTAGTTCGCCAGTTAATAGTTTGCGCAACGTTGTTGCCATTGCTACAGGCATCGTGGTGTCACGCTCG
TCGTTTGGTATGGCTTCATTCAGCTCCGGTTCCCAACGATCAAGGCGAGTTACATGATCCCCCATGTTGT
GCAAAAAAGCGGTTAGCTCCTTCGGTCCTCCGATCGTTGTCAGAAGTAAGTTGGCCGCAGTGTTATCACT
CATGGTTATGGCAGCACTGCATAATTCTCTTACTGTCATGCCATCCGTAAGATGCTTTTCTGTGACTGGT
GAGTACTCAACCAAGTCATTCTGAGAATAGTGTATGCGGCGACCGAGTTGCTCTTGCCCGGCGTCAATAC
GGGATAATACCGCGCCACATAGCAGAACTTTAAAAGTGCTCATCATTGGAAAACGTTCTTCGGGGCGAAA
ACTCTCAAGGATCTTACCGCTGTTGAGATCCAGTTCGATGTAACCCACTCGTGCACCCAACTGATCTTCA
GCATCTTTTACTTTCACCAGCGTTTCTGGGTGAGCAAAAACAGGAAGGCAAAATGCCGCAAAAAAGGGAA
TAAGGGCGACACGGAAATGTTGAATACTCATACTCTTCCTTTTTCAATATTATTGAAGCATTTATCAGGG
TTATTGTCTCATGAGCGGATACATATTTGAATGTATTTAGAAAAATAAACAAATAGGGGTTCCGCGCACA
TTTCCCCGAAAAGTGCCACCTGACGTCGACGGATCGGGAGATCTCCCGATCCCCTATGGTGCACTCTCAG
TACAATCTGCTCTGATGCCGCATAGTTAAGCCAGTATCTGCTCCCTGCTTGTGTGTTGGAGGTCGCTGAG
TAGTGCGCGAGCAAAATTTAAGCTACAACAAGGCAAGGCTTGACCGACAATTGCATGAAGAATCTGCTTA
GGGTTAGGCGTTTTGCGCTGCTTCGCGATGTACGGGCCAGATATACGCGTT
